Addgene plasmid #103144: LSB-hsa-let-7a-2-3p
Purpose: Used to sense miRNA activity using fluorescence based tools. hsa-let-7a-2-3p target in 3' UTR of of mKate. miRNA activity can be measured by the repression of mKate2 relative to EBFP2 fluorescent proteins . Plasmid is inherently unstable; please see Depositor Comments
Depositing lab: Ron Weiss. Depositing organization: Massachusetts Institute of Technology. Publication: A mixed antagonistic/synergistic miRNA repression model enables accurate predictions of multi-input miRNA sensor activity. Gam JJ, Babb J, Weiss R. Nat Commun. 2018 Jun 22;9(1):2430. doi: 10.1038/s41467-018-04575-0. PubMed 29934631.
Backbone
  Vector backbone: Low Sensor Backbone (LSB)
  Vector type: Mammalian Expression, Synthetic Biology
Growth in bacteria
  Bacterial resistance: Ampicillin and Kanamycin, 100 & 50 μg/mL
  Growth temperature: 30°C
  Growth strain: NEB Stable
  Copy number: High Copy
Gene/Insert
  Gene/Insert name: hsa-let-7a-2-3p target
  Species: H. sapiens (human)
  Entrez Gene: MIRLET7A2 (a.k.a. LET7A2, MIRNLET7A2, let-7a-2)
  Promoter: EF-1a
  Cloning method: Gibson Cloning
Terms and licenses: Academic/Nonprofit Terms; Industry Terms: Not Available to Industry
Depositor comments: Please note that this plasmid is inherently unstable due to a repeating poly A element. We recommend performing a diagnostic digest on multiple colonies upon receipt. The depositors would like to note the presence of several discrepancies between the depositor sequence and physical plasmid sequence. In particular, the sequences upstream and downstream of the puromycin coding region have 10 bp insertions which do not affect the ability to perform puromycin selection. The sequences for those regions within the physical plasmids are as follows: Upstream of Puro: GAATTCGACCGCCTGTCTCAAGGTGCCACC; Downstream of Puro: GCTTTGAGACTACGCGTGAATTCACTCCTC.
How to cite: LSB-hsa-let-7a-2-3p was a gift from Ron Weiss (Addgene plasmid # 103144 ; http://n2t.net/addgene:103144 ; RRID:Addgene_103144)
