[The description below was written by a language model from this plasmid's Addgene catalogue record and pLannotate feature annotations shown in this document.]
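Description:
LSB-hsa-let-7a-2-3p is a mammalian expression plasmid of about 11 kb, built on the Low Sensor Backbone (LSB) and used in synthetic biology as a two-colour fluorescent sensor of microRNA activity. It is maintained in E. coli through a high-copy ColE1/pUC-type origin and carries both ampicillin (bla) and kanamycin (aph(3')-Ia) resistance genes, which are used together for selection. A puromycin N-acetyltransferase gene followed by a rabbit β-globin polyadenylation signal is also present for selection in mammalian cells. No promoter for it is annotated in the feature tables.

The payload consists of two parallel transcription units, each driven by the human EF-1α core promoter with its intron A and terminated by a β-globin 3' region and poly(A) signal. One unit expresses the red fluorescent protein mKate2, and according to the record a target site for human let-7a-2-3p sits in its 3' UTR. The site itself is not annotated, but an unannotated gap lies between the mKate2 cassette and the β-globin sequence. The other unit expresses the blue protein EBFP2 without a target and serves as an internal reference for delivery and expression. When let-7a-2-3p is active in transfected cells, mKate2 is repressed relative to EBFP2, so the red-to-blue ratio reports miRNA activity. Both coding sequences are flanked by attB1/attB2 sites, with attB4 sites upstream, which are remnants of Gateway assembly. The record lists Gibson cloning for the insert.

The depositor warns that the repeated poly(A) elements make the plasmid inherently unstable. The depositor also notes small discrepancies between the depositor sequence and the physical plasmid, including 10 bp insertions on either side of the puromycin coding region that do not affect selection. The two feature tables show the same parts in the same order and differ only slightly in length.
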