Features (pLannotate 1.2.2; 28 found; start..end, strand, type, name):
     87..675     -  rep_origin     ori: high-copy-number ColE1/pMB1/pBR322/pUC origin of replication
    846..1706    -  CDS            AmpR: β-lactamase; bla; confers resistance to ampicillin, carbenicillin, and related antibiotics
   1707..1778    -  promoter       AmpR promoter: bla
   1857..2456    +  CDS            PuroR: puromycin N-acetyltransferase; pac from Streptomyces alboniger; confers resistance to puromycin
   2461..2541    +  CDS            HBB (fragment): HBB_PONPY - Experimental evidence at transcript level: Swiss-Prot protein existence level 2. Involved in oxygen transport from the lung to the various peripheral tissues. From Pongo pygmaeus (Bornean orangutan).
   2612..2667    +  polyA_signal   β-globin poly(A) signal: rabbit β-globin polyadenylation signal (Gil and Proudfoot, 1987)
   3646..3666    +  protein_bind   attB4: mutant version of attB; core recombination site for the Gateway® BP reaction BP Clonase™
   3734..3945    +  promoter       EF-1α core promoter: core promoter for human elongation factor EF-1α
   3946..4884    +  intron         EF-1α intron A: intron upstream of the start codon of human EF-1α
   4911..4931    +  protein_bind   attB1: mutant version of attB; core recombination site for the Gateway® BP reaction BP Clonase™
   4951..5646    +  CDS            mKate2: mKate2 is a basic (constitutively fluorescent) red fluorescent protein published in 2009, derived from Entacmaea quadricolor. It is reported to be a rapidly-maturing monomer with moderate acid sensitivity.
   5666..5690    -  protein_bind   attB2: mutant version of attB; recombination site for the Gateway® BP reaction BP Clonase™
   5834..5908    +  CDS            HBB (fragment): HBB_PONPY - Experimental evidence at transcript level: Swiss-Prot protein existence level 2. Involved in oxygen transport from the lung to the various peripheral tissues. From Pongo pygmaeus (Bornean orangutan).
   5979..6034    +  polyA_signal   β-globin poly(A) signal: rabbit β-globin polyadenylation signal (Gil and Proudfoot, 1987)
   6418..6443    +  misc_feature   SA: splice acceptor site
   7115..7135    +  protein_bind   attB4: mutant version of attB; core recombination site for the Gateway® BP reaction BP Clonase™
   7203..7414    +  promoter       EF-1α core promoter: core promoter for human elongation factor EF-1α
   7415..8353    +  intron         EF-1α intron A: intron upstream of the start codon of human EF-1α
   8380..8400    +  protein_bind   attB1: mutant version of attB; core recombination site for the Gateway® BP reaction BP Clonase™
   8411..9127    +  CDS            EBFP2: EBFP2 is a basic (constitutively fluorescent) blue fluorescent protein published in 2007, derived from Aequorea victoria. It is reported to be a rapidly-maturing monomer with moderate acid sensitivity.
   9135..9159    -  protein_bind   attB2: mutant version of attB; recombination site for the Gateway® BP reaction BP Clonase™
   9163..9243    +  CDS            HBB (fragment): HBB_PONPY - Experimental evidence at transcript level: Swiss-Prot protein existence level 2. Involved in oxygen transport from the lung to the various peripheral tissues. From Pongo pygmaeus (Bornean orangutan).
   9314..9369    +  polyA_signal   β-globin poly(A) signal: rabbit β-globin polyadenylation signal (Gil and Proudfoot, 1987)
   9752..9774    -  protein_bind   lac operator (fragment): The lac repressor binds to the lac operator to inhibit transcription in E. coli. This inhibition can be relieved by adding lactose or isopropyl-β-D-thiogalactopyranoside (IPTG). lac repressor encoded by lacI
   9778..9808    -  promoter       lac promoter: promoter for the E. coli lac operon
   9823..9844    -  protein_bind   CAP binding site: CAP binding activates transcription in the presence of cAMP. E. coli catabolite activator protein
   9857..9896    -  CDS            lacI (fragment): lac repressor; lacI; The lac repressor binds to the lac operator to inhibit transcription in E. coli. This inhibition can be relieved by adding lactose or isopropyl-β-D-thiogalactopyranoside (IPTG).
  10069..10878   +  CDS            KanR: aminoglycoside phosphotransferase; aph(3')-Ia; confers resistance to kanamycin in bacteria or G418 (Geneticin®) in eukaryotes
>Addgene plasmid #103144 | LSB-hsa-let-7a-2-3p | depositor full sequence | sequence record 195337 | Full Sequence
AATTGAGGGGATAACGCAGGAAAGAACATGTGAGCAAAAGGCCAGCAAAAGGCCAGGAACCGTAAAAAGG
CCGCGTTGCTGGCGTTTTTCCATAGGCTCCGCCCCCCTGACGAGCATCACAAAAATCGACGCTCAAGTCA
GAGGTGGCGAAACCCGACAGGACTATAAAGATACCAGGCGTTTCCCCCTGGAAGCTCCCTCGTGCGCTCT
CCTGTTCCGACCCTGCCGCTTACCGGATACCTGTCCGCCTTTCTCCCTTCGGGAAGCGTGGCGCTTTCTC
ATAGCTCACGCTGTAGGTATCTCAGTTCGGTGTAGGTCGTTCGCTCCAAGCTGGGCTGTGTGCACGAACC
CCCCGTTCAGCCCGACCGCTGCGCCTTATCCGGTAACTATCGTCTTGAGTCCAACCCGGTAAGACACGAC
TTATCGCCACTGGCAGCAGCCACTGGTAACAGGATTAGCAGAGCGAGGTATGTAGGCGGTGCTACAGAGT
TCTTGAAGTGGTGGCCTAACTACGGCTACACTAGAAGAACAGTATTTGGTATCTGCGCTCTGCTGAAGCC
AGTTACCTTCGGAAAAAGAGTTGGTAGCTCTTGATCCGGCAAACAAACCACCGCTGGTAGCGGTGGTTTT
TTTGTTTGCAAGCAGCAGATTACGCGCAGAAAAAAAGGATCTCAAGAAGATCCTTTGATCTTTTCTACGG
GGTCTGACGCTCAGTGGAACGAAAACTCACGTTAAGGGATTTTGGTCATGAGATTATCAAAAAGGATCTT
CACCTAGATCCTTTTAAATTAAAAATGAAGTTTTAAATCAATCTAAAGTATATATGAGTAAACTTGGTCT
GACAGTTACCAATGCTTAATCAGTGAGGCACCTATCTCAGCGATCTGTCTATTTCGTTCATCCATAGTTG
CCTGACTCCCCGTCGTGTAGATAACTACGATACGGGAGGGCTTACCATCTGGCCCCAGTGCTGCAATGAT
ACCGCGAGAACCACGCTCACCGGCTCCAGATTTATCAGCAATAAACCAGCCAGCCGGAAGGGCCGAGCGC
AGAAGTGGTCCTGCAACTTTATCCGCCTCCATCCAGTCTATTAATTGTTGCCGGGAAGCTAGAGTAAGTA
GTTCGCCAGTTAATAGTTTGCGCAACGTTGTTGCCATTGCTACAGGCATCGTGGTGTCACGCTCGTCGTT
TGGTATGGCTTCATTCAGCTCCGGTTCCCAACGATCAAGGCGAGTTACATGATCCCCCATGTTGTGCAAA
AAAGCGGTTAGCTCCTTCGGTCCTCCGATCGTTGTCAGAAGTAAGTTGGCCGCAGTGTTATCACTCATGG
TTATGGCAGCACTGCATAATTCTCTTACTGTCATGCCATCCGTAAGATGCTTTTCTGTGACTGGTGAGTA
CTCAACCAAGTCATTCTGAGAATAGTGTATGCGGCGACCGAGTTGCTCTTGCCCGGCGTCAATACGGGAT
AATACCGCGCCACATAGCAGAACTTTAAAAGTGCTCATCATTGGAAAACGTTCTTCGGGGCGAAAACTCT
CAAGGATCTTACCGCTGTTGAGATCCAGTTCGATGTAACCCACTCGTGCACCCAACTGATCTTCAGCATC
TTTTACTTTCACCAGCGTTTCTGGGTGAGCAAAAACAGGAAGGCAAAATGCCGCAAAAAAGGGAATAAGG
GCGACACGGAAATGTTGAATACTCATACTCTTCCTTTTTCAATATTATTGAAGCATTTATCAGGGTTATT
GTCTCATGAGCGGATACATATTTGAATGTAGCTCCGAATTTCTCGAGGGCTTGTCGACGACGGCGGTCTC
CGTCGTCAGGATCATGAATTCGACCCGCCTGCCACCATGACCGAGTACAAGCCCACGGTGCGCCTCGCCA
CCCGCGACGACGTCCCCCGGGCCGTACGCACCCTCGCCGCCGCGTTCGCCGACTACCCCGCCACGCGCCA
CACCGTCGACCCGGACCGCCACATCGAGCGGGTCACCGAGCTGCAAGAACTCTTCCTCACGCGCGTCGGG
CTCGACATCGGCAAGGTGTGGGTCGCGGACGACGGCGCCGCGGTGGCGGTCTGGACCACGCCGGAGAGCG
TCGAAGCGGGGGCGGTGTTCGCCGAGATCGGCCCGCGCATGGCCGAGTTGAGCGGTTCCCGGCTGGCCGC
GCAGCAACAGATGGAAGGCCTCCTGGCGCCGCACCGGCCCAAGGAGCCCGCGTGGTTCCTGGCCACCGTC
GGCGTCTCGCCCGACCACCAGGGCAAGGGTCTGGGCAGCGCCGTCGTGCTCCCCGGAGTGGAGGCGGCCG
AGCGCGCCGGGGTGCCCGCCTTCCTGGAGACATCCGCGCCCCGCAACCTCCCCTTCTACGAGCGGCTCGG
CTTCACCGTCACCGCCGACGTCGAGGTGCCCGAAGGACCGCGCACCTGGTGCATGACCCGCAAGCCCGGT
GCCTGATACGCGTGAATTCACTCCTCAGGTGCAGGCTGCCTATCAGAAGGTGGTGGCTGGTGTGGCCAAT
GCCCTGGCTCACAAATACCACTGAGATCTTTTTCCCTCTGCCAAAAATTATGGGGACATCATGAAGCCCC
TTGAGCATCTGACTTCTGGCTAATAAAGGAAATTTATTTTCATTGCAATAGTGTGTTGGAATTTTTTGTG
TCTCTCACTCGGAAGGACATATGGGAGGGCAAATCATTTAAAACATCAGAATGAGTATTTGGTTTAGAGT
TTGGCAACATATGCCCATATGCTGGCTGCCATGAACAAAGGTTGGCTATAAAGAGGTCATCAGTATATGA
AACAGCCCCCTGCTGTCCATTCCTTATTCCATAGAAAAGCCTTGACTTGAGGTTAGATTTTTTTTATATT
TTGTTTTGTGTTATTTTTTTCTTTAACATCCCTAAAATTTTCCTTACATGTTTTACTAGCCAGATTTTTC
CTCCTCTCCTGACTACTCCCAGTCATAGCTGTCCCTCTTCTCTTATGGAGATCCCTCGACCTGCAGCCCA
AGCTTGAATTCTCTAGAATTACCCTGTTATCCCTATGCTTGGTTTACCGAGCTCTTATTGGTTTTCAAAC
TTCATTGACTGTGCCCAACGCGCCTGGGAGCTCACGGGGACAGCCCCCCCCCAAAGCCCCCAGGGATGTA
ATTACGTCCCTCCCCCGCTAGGGGGCAGCAGCGAGCCGCCCGGGGCTCCGCTCCGGTCCGGCGCTCCCCC
CGCATCCCCGAGCCGGCAGCGTGCGGGGACAGCCCGGGCACGGGGAAGGTGGCACGGGATCGCTTTCCTC
TGAACGCTTCTCGCTGCTCTTTGAGCCTGCAGACACCTGGGGGGATACGGGGAAAAAGCTAGGCTGAAAG
ACCGGTTCTTAGAATGACACGCGCCTGGGAGCTCACGGGGACAGCCCCCCCCCAAAGCCCCCAGGGATGT
AATTACGTCCCTCCCCCGCTAGGGGGCAGCAGCGAGCCGCCCGGGGCTCCGCTCCGGTCCGGCGCTCCCC
CCGCATCCCCGAGCCGGCAGCGTGCGGGGACAGCCCGGGCACGGGGAAGGTGGCACGGGATCGCTTTCCT
CTGAACGCTTCTCGCTGCTCTTTGAGCCTGCAGACACCTGGGGGGATACGGGGAAAAAGCTAACTTCTGA
GACGACAACTTTGTATAGAAAAGTTGGCTCCGAATTCGCCCTTGACAGCAGAGATCCAGTTTGGTTAATT
AATTGGCTCCGGTGCCCGTCAGTGGGCAGAGCGCACATCGCCCACAGTCCCCGAGAAGTTGTGGGGAGGG
GTCGGCAATTGAACCGGTGCCTAGAGAAGGTGGCGCGGGGTAAACTGGGAAAGTGATGTCGTGTACTGGC
TCCGCCTTTTTCCCGAGGGTGGGGGAGAACCGTATATAAGTGCAGTAGTCGCCGTGAACGTTCTTTTTCG
CAACGGGTTTGCCGCCAGAACACAGGTAAGTGCCGTGTGTGGTTCCCGCGGGCCTGGCCTCTTTACGGGT
TATGGCCCTTGCGTGCCTTGAATTACTTCCACCTGGCTGCAGTACGTGATTCTTGATCCCGAGCTTCGGG
TTGGAAGTGGGTGGGAGAGTTCGAGGCCTTGCGCTTAAGGAGCCCCTTCGCCTCGTGCTTGAGTTGAGGC
CTGGCCTGGGCGCTGGGGCCGCCGCGTGCGAATCTGGTGGCACCTTCGCGCCTGTCTCGCTGCTTTCGAT
AAGTCTCTAGCCATTTAAAATTTTTGATGACCTGCTGCGACGCTTTTTTTCTGGCAAGATAGTCTTGTAA
ATGCGGGCCAAGATCTGCACACTGGTATTTCGGTTTTTGGGGCCGCGGGCGGCGACGGGGCCCGTGCGTC
CCAGCGCACATGTTCGGCGAGGCGGGGCCTGCGAGCGCGGCCACCGAGAATCGGACGGGGGTAGTCTCAA
GCTGGCCGGCCTGCTCTGGTGCCTGGCCTCGCGCCGCCGTGTATCGCCCCGCCCTGGGCGGCAAGGCTGG
CCCGGTCGGCACCAGTTGCGTGAGCGGAAAGATGGCCGCTTCCCGGCCCTGCTGCAGGGAGCTCAAAATG
GAGGACGCGGCGCTCGGGAGAGCGGGCGGGTGAGTCACCCACACAAAGGAAAAGGGCCTTTCCGTCCTCA
GCCGTCGCTTCATGTGACTCCACGGAGTACCGGGCGCCGTCCAGGCACCTCGATTAGTTCTCGAGCTTTT
GGAGTACGTCGTCTTTAGGTTGGGGGGAGGGGTTTTATGCGATGGAGTTTCCCCACACTGAGTGGGTGGA
GACTGAAGTTAGGCCAGCTTGGCACTTGATGTAATTCTCCTTGGAATTTGCCCTTTTTGAGTTTGGATCT
TGGTTCATTCTCAAGCCTCAGACAGTGGTTCAAAGTTTTTTTCTTCCATTTCAGGTGTCGTGAGAAGGGC
GAATTCGACCCAAGTTTGTACAAAAAAGCAGGCTGGATCCAGGTGCCACCATGGTGAGCGAGCTGATTAA
GGAGAACATGCACATGAAGCTGTACATGGAGGGCACCGTGAACAACCACCACTTCAAGTGCACATCCGAG
GGCGAAGGCAAGCCCTACGAGGGCACCCAGACCATGAGAATCAAGGCGGTCGAGGGCGGCCCTCTCCCCT
TCGCCTTCGACATCCTGGCTACCAGCTTCATGTACGGCAGCAAAACCTTCATCAACCACACCCAGGGCAT
CCCCGACTTCTTTAAGCAGTCCTTCCCCGAGGGCTTCACATGGGAGAGAGTCACCACATACGAAGATGGG
GGCGTGCTGACCGCTACCCAGGACACCAGCCTCCAGGACGGCTGCCTCATCTACAACGTCAAGATCAGAG
GGGTGAACTTCCCATCCAACGGCCCTGTGATGCAGAAGAAAACACTCGGCTGGGAGGCCTCCACCGAGAC
ACTGTACCCCGCTGACGGCGGCCTGGAAGGCAGAGCCGACATGGCCCTGAAGCTCGTGGGCGGGGGCCAC
CTGATCTGCAACCTTAAGACCACATACAGATCCAAGAAACCCGCTAAGAACCTCAAGATGCCCGGCGTCT
ACTATGTGGACAGGAGACTGGAAAGAATCAAGGAGGCCGACAAAGAGACATACGTCGAGCAGCACGAGGT
GGCTGTGGCCAGATACTGCGACCTCCCTAGCAAACTGGGGCACAAACTTAATTGAGAATTCTACCACCCA
GCTTTCTTGTACAAAGTGGTACGTCTCAAGACCAGAGGTCTCTGCTTCCTTACGTGGAAAGCTAGGAGGC
TGTACAGGGAAAGCTAGGAGGCTGTACAGGGAAAGCTAGGAGGCTGTACAGGGAAAGCTAGGAGGCTGTA
CAGCAACCAGAAGAGACCTGTGCTTCACTCCTCAGGTGCAGGCTGCCTATCAGAAGGTGGTGGCTGGTGT
GGCCAATGCCCTGGCTCACAAATACCACTGAGATCTTTTTCCCTCTGCCAAAAATTATGGGGACATCATG
AAGCCCCTTGAGCATCTGACTTCTGGCTAATAAAGGAAATTTATTTTCATTGCAATAGTGTGTTGGAATT
TTTTGTGTCTCTCACTCGGAAGGACATATGGGAGGGCAAATCATTTAAAACATCAGAATGAGTATTTGGT
TTAGAGTTTGGCAACATATGCCCATATGCTGGCTGCCATGAACAAAGGTTGGCTATAAAGAGGTCATCAG
TATATGAAACAGCCCCCTGCTGTCCATTCCTTATTCCATAGAAAAGCCTTGACTTGAGGTTAGATTTTTT
TTATATTTTGTTTTGTGTTATTTTTTTCTTTAACATCCCTAAAATTTTCCTTACATGTTTTACTAGCCAG
ATTTTTCCTCCTCTCCTGACTACTCCCAGTCATAGCTGTCCCTCTTCTCTTATGGAGATCCCGAGCGGTG
CGTTTTTATGCTTGTAGTATTGTATAATGTTTTTAAGATCCAAGCTTCTGACCTCTTCTCTTCCTCCCAC
AGGGCCTCGAGACAATTGCATCGATGGTACCAGTGAAAGTCTGCAATGAATTCGAGTTGGCGCGCCTGTC
ATTCTAAATCTCTCTTTCAGCCTAAAGCTTTTTCCCCGTATCCCCCCAGGTGTCTGCAGGCTCAAAGAGC
AGCGAGAAGCGTTCAGAGGAAAGCGATCCCGTGCCACCTTCCCCGTGCCCGGGCTGTCCCCGCACGCTGC
CGGCTCGGGGATGCGGGGGGAGCGCCGGACCGGAGCGGAGCCCCGGGCGGCTCGCTGCTGCCCCCTAGCG
GGGGAGGGACGTAATTACATCCCTGGGGGCTTTGGGAGGGGGCTGTCCCCGTGAGCTCCCAGGCGCGCCT
GTCATTCTAAATCTCTCTTTCAGCCTAAAGCTTTTTCCCCGTATCCCCCCAGGTGTCTGCAGGCTCAAAG
AGCAGCGAGAAGCGTTCAGAGGAAAGCGATCCCGTGCCACCTTCCCCGTGCCCGGGCTGTCCCCGCACGC
TGCCGGCTCGGGGATGCGGGGGGAGCGCCGGACCGGAGCGGAGCCCCGGGCGGCTCGCTGCTGCCCCCTA
GCGGGGGAGGGACGTAATTACATCCCTGGGGGCTTTGGGGGGGGGCTGTCCCCGTGAGCTCCCAGGCGCG
CCAACTCGGTACCGTATCGATGTCGACGTTAACGCTAGTGATATCAACTTTGTATAGAAAAGTTGGCTCC
GAATTCGCCCTTGACAGCAGAGATCCAGTTTGGTTAATTAATTGGCTCCGGTGCCCGTCAGTGGGCAGAG
CGCACATCGCCCACAGTCCCCGAGAAGTTGTGGGGAGGGGTCGGCAATTGAACCGGTGCCTAGAGAAGGT
GGCGCGGGGTAAACTGGGAAAGTGATGTCGTGTACTGGCTCCGCCTTTTTCCCGAGGGTGGGGGAGAACC
GTATATAAGTGCAGTAGTCGCCGTGAACGTTCTTTTTCGCAACGGGTTTGCCGCCAGAACACAGGTAAGT
GCCGTGTGTGGTTCCCGCGGGCCTGGCCTCTTTACGGGTTATGGCCCTTGCGTGCCTTGAATTACTTCCA
CCTGGCTGCAGTACGTGATTCTTGATCCCGAGCTTCGGGTTGGAAGTGGGTGGGAGAGTTCGAGGCCTTG
CGCTTAAGGAGCCCCTTCGCCTCGTGCTTGAGTTGAGGCCTGGCCTGGGCGCTGGGGCCGCCGCGTGCGA
ATCTGGTGGCACCTTCGCGCCTGTCTCGCTGCTTTCGATAAGTCTCTAGCCATTTAAAATTTTTGATGAC
CTGCTGCGACGCTTTTTTTCTGGCAAGATAGTCTTGTAAATGCGGGCCAAGATCTGCACACTGGTATTTC
GGTTTTTGGGGCCGCGGGCGGCGACGGGGCCCGTGCGTCCCAGCGCACATGTTCGGCGAGGCGGGGCCTG
CGAGCGCGGCCACCGAGAATCGGACGGGGGTAGTCTCAAGCTGGCCGGCCTGCTCTGGTGCCTGGCCTCG
CGCCGCCGTGTATCGCCCCGCCCTGGGCGGCAAGGCTGGCCCGGTCGGCACCAGTTGCGTGAGCGGAAAG
ATGGCCGCTTCCCGGCCCTGCTGCAGGGAGCTCAAAATGGAGGACGCGGCGCTCGGGAGAGCGGGCGGGT
GAGTCACCCACACAAAGGAAAAGGGCCTTTCCGTCCTCAGCCGTCGCTTCATGTGACTCCACGGAGTACC
GGGCGCCGTCCAGGCACCTCGATTAGTTCTCGAGCTTTTGGAGTACGTCGTCTTTAGGTTGGGGGGAGGG
GTTTTATGCGATGGAGTTTCCCCACACTGAGTGGGTGGAGACTGAAGTTAGGCCAGCTTGGCACTTGATG
TAATTCTCCTTGGAATTTGCCCTTTTTGAGTTTGGATCTTGGTTCATTCTCAAGCCTCAGACAGTGGTTC
AAAGTTTTTTTCTTCCATTTCAGGTGTCGTGAGAAGGGCGAATTCGACCCAAGTTTGTACAAAAAAGCAG
GCTCGCCACCATGGTGAGCAAGGGCGAGGAGCTGTTCACCGGGGTGGTGCCCATCCTGGTCGAGCTGGAC
GGCGACGTAAACGGCCACAAGTTCAGCGTGAGGGGCGAGGGCGAGGGCGATGCCACCAACGGCAAGCTGA
CCCTGAAGTTCATCTGCACCACCGGCAAGCTGCCCGTGCCCTGGCCCACCCTCGTGACCACCCTGAGCCA
CGGCGTGCAGTGCTTCGCCCGCTACCCCGACCACATGAAGCAGCACGACTTCTTCAAGTCCGCCATGCCC
GAAGGCTACGTCCAGGAGCGCACCATCTTCTTCAAGGACGACGGCACCTACAAGACCCGCGCCGAGGTGA
AGTTCGAGGGCGACACCCTAGTGAACCGCATCGAGCTGAAGGGCGTCGACTTCAAGGAGGACGGCAACAT
CCTGGGGCACAAGCTGGAGTACAACTTCAACAGCCACAACATCTATATCATGGCCGTCAAGCAGAAGAAC
GGCATCAAGGTGAACTTCAAGATCCGCCACAACGTGGAGGACGGCAGCGTGCAGCTCGCCGACCACTACC
AGCAGAACACCCCCATCGGCGACGGCCCCGTGCTGCTGCCCGACAGCCACTACCTGAGCACCCAGTCCGT
GCTGAGCAAAGACCCCAACGAGAAGCGCGATCACATGGTCCTGCTGGAGTTCCGCACCGCCGCCGGGATC
ACTCTCGGCATGGACGAGCTGTACAAGTAATACCACCCAGCTTTCTTGTACAAAGTGGTACGCGTGAATT
CACTCCTCAGGTGCAGGCTGCCTATCAGAAGGTGGTGGCTGGTGTGGCCAATGCCCTGGCTCACAAATAC
CACTGAGATCTTTTTCCCTCTGCCAAAAATTATGGGGACATCATGAAGCCCCTTGAGCATCTGACTTCTG
GCTAATAAAGGAAATTTATTTTCATTGCAATAGTGTGTTGGAATTTTTTGTGTCTCTCACTCGGAAGGAC
ATATGGGAGGGCAAATCATTTAAAACATCAGAATGAGTATTTGGTTTAGAGTTTGGCAACATATGCCCAT
ATGCTGGCTGCCATGAACAAAGGTTGGCTATAAAGAGGTCATCAGTATATGAAACAGCCCCCTGCTGTCC
ATTCCTTATTCCATAGAAAAGCCTTGACTTGAGGTTAGATTTTTTTTATATTTTGTTTTGTGTTATTTTT
TTCTTTAACATCCCTAAAATTTTCCTTACATGTTTTACTAGCCAGATTTTTCCTCCTCTCCTGACTACTC
CCAGTCATAGCTGTCCCTCTTCTCTTATGGAGATCCCTCGACCTGCAGCCCAAGCTTGGCGTAATCATGG
TCATAGCTGTTTCCTGTGTGAAATTGTTATCCGCTCACAATTCCACACAACATACGAGCCGGAAGCATAA
AGTGTAAAGCCTGGGGTGCCTAATGAGTGAGCTAACTCACATTAATTGCGTTGCGCTCACTGCCCGCTTT
CCAGTCGGGAAACCTGTCGTGCCAGCGGATCGACAGTACTAAGCTTGGTCTAATACCCAATCTCTCGTCT
TATCCAGATGTTTTATACGCCTCTGGCCCGTGTCTCAAAATCTCTGATGTTACATTGCACAAGATAAAAT
AATATCATCATGAACAATAAAACTGTCTGCTTACATAAACAGTAATACAAGGGGTGTTATGAGCCATATT
CAACGGGAAACGTCGAGGCCGCGATTAAATTCCAACATGGATGCTGATTTATATGGGTATAAATGGGCTC
GCGATAATGTCGGGCAATCAGGTGCGACAATCTATCGCTTGTATGGGAAGCCCGATGCGCCAGAGTTGTT
TCTGAAACATGGCAAAGGTAGCGTTGCCAATGATGTTACAGATGAGATGGTCAGACTAAACTGGCTGACG
GAATTTATGCCTCTTCCGACCATCAAGCATTTTATCCGTACTCCTGATGATGCATGGTTACTCACCACTG
CGATCCCCGGAAAAACAGCATTCCAGGTATTAGAAGAATATCCTGATTCAGGTGAAAATATTGTTGATGC
GCTGGCAGTGTTCCTGCGCCGGTTGCATTCGATTCCTGTTTGTAATTGTCCTTTTAACAGCGATCGCGTA
TTTCGTCTCGCTCAGGCGCAATCACGAATGAATAACGGTTTGGTTGATGCGAGTGATTTTGATGACGAGC
GTAATGGCTGGCCTGTTGAACAAGTCTGGAAAGAAATGCATAAACTTTTGCCATTCTCACCGGATTCAGT
CGTCACTCATGGTGATTTCTCACTTGATAACCTTATTTTTGACGAGGGGAAATTAATAGGTTGTATTGAT
GTTGGACGAGTCGGAATCGCAGACCGATACCAGGATCTTGCCATCCTATGGAACTGCCTCGGTGAGTTTT
CTCCTTCATTACAGAAACGGCTTTTTCAAAAATATGGTATTGATAATCCTGATATGAATAAATTGCAGTT
TCATTTGATGCTCGATGAGTTTTTCTAATCAGAATTGGTTAATTGGTTGTAACACTGGCAGAGCATTACG
CTGACTTGACGGGACGGCGCAAGCTCATGACCAAAATCCCTTAACGTGAGTTACGCGTCGTTCCACTGAG
CGTCAGAGGTATCACTAGTATTACAGAGGTAAGTTATAACAGTCGCCTAACCC
