Features (pLannotate 1.2.2; 28 found; start..end, strand, type, name):
     20..231     +  promoter       EF-1α core promoter: core promoter for human elongation factor EF-1α
    232..1170    +  intron         EF-1α intron A: intron upstream of the start codon of human EF-1α
   1197..1217    +  protein_bind   attB1: mutant version of attB; core recombination site for the Gateway® BP reaction BP Clonase™
   1237..1932    +  CDS            mKate2: mKate2 is a basic (constitutively fluorescent) red fluorescent protein published in 2009, derived from Entacmaea quadricolor. It is reported to be a rapidly-maturing monomer with moderate acid sensitivity.
   1952..1976    -  protein_bind   attB2: mutant version of attB; recombination site for the Gateway® BP reaction BP Clonase™
   2120..2194    +  CDS            HBB (fragment): HBB_PONPY - Experimental evidence at transcript level: Swiss-Prot protein existence level 2. Involved in oxygen transport from the lung to the various peripheral tissues. From Pongo pygmaeus (Bornean orangutan).
   2265..2320    +  polyA_signal   β-globin poly(A) signal: rabbit β-globin polyadenylation signal (Gil and Proudfoot, 1987)
   2704..2729    +  misc_feature   SA: splice acceptor site
   3401..3421    +  protein_bind   attB4: mutant version of attB; core recombination site for the Gateway® BP reaction BP Clonase™
   3489..3700    +  promoter       EF-1α core promoter: core promoter for human elongation factor EF-1α
   3701..4639    +  intron         EF-1α intron A: intron upstream of the start codon of human EF-1α
   4666..4686    +  protein_bind   attB1: mutant version of attB; core recombination site for the Gateway® BP reaction BP Clonase™
   4700..5416    +  CDS            EBFP2: EBFP2 is a basic (constitutively fluorescent) blue fluorescent protein published in 2007, derived from Aequorea victoria. It is reported to be a rapidly-maturing monomer with moderate acid sensitivity.
   5421..5445    -  protein_bind   attB2: mutant version of attB; recombination site for the Gateway® BP reaction BP Clonase™
   5449..5529    +  CDS            HBB (fragment): HBB_PONPY - Experimental evidence at transcript level: Swiss-Prot protein existence level 2. Involved in oxygen transport from the lung to the various peripheral tissues. From Pongo pygmaeus (Bornean orangutan).
   5600..5655    +  polyA_signal   β-globin poly(A) signal: rabbit β-globin polyadenylation signal (Gil and Proudfoot, 1987)
   6038..6060    -  protein_bind   lac operator (fragment): The lac repressor binds to the lac operator to inhibit transcription in E. coli. This inhibition can be relieved by adding lactose or isopropyl-β-D-thiogalactopyranoside (IPTG). lac repressor encoded by lacI
   6064..6094    -  promoter       lac promoter: promoter for the E. coli lac operon
   6109..6130    -  protein_bind   CAP binding site: CAP binding activates transcription in the presence of cAMP. E. coli catabolite activator protein
   6143..6182    -  CDS            lacI (fragment): lac repressor; lacI; The lac repressor binds to the lac operator to inhibit transcription in E. coli. This inhibition can be relieved by adding lactose or isopropyl-β-D-thiogalactopyranoside (IPTG).
   6355..7164    +  CDS            KanR: aminoglycoside phosphotransferase; aph(3')-Ia; confers resistance to kanamycin in bacteria or G418 (Geneticin®) in eukaryotes
   7416..8004    -  rep_origin     ori: high-copy-number ColE1/pMB1/pBR322/pUC origin of replication
   8175..9035    -  CDS            AmpR: β-lactamase; bla; confers resistance to ampicillin, carbenicillin, and related antibiotics
   9036..9107    -  promoter       AmpR promoter: bla
   9192..9791    +  CDS            PuroR: puromycin N-acetyltransferase; pac from Streptomyces alboniger; confers resistance to puromycin
   9806..9886    +  CDS            HBB (fragment): HBB_PONPY - Experimental evidence at transcript level: Swiss-Prot protein existence level 2. Involved in oxygen transport from the lung to the various peripheral tissues. From Pongo pygmaeus (Bornean orangutan).
   9957..10012   +  polyA_signal   β-globin poly(A) signal: rabbit β-globin polyadenylation signal (Gil and Proudfoot, 1987)
  10991..11011   +  protein_bind   attB4: mutant version of attB; core recombination site for the Gateway® BP reaction BP Clonase™
>Addgene plasmid #103144 | LSB-hsa-let-7a-2-3p | addgene full sequence | sequence record 208790 | Addgene NGS Result
GGCTCCGGTGCCCGTCAGTGGGCAGAGCGCACATCGCCCACAGTCCCCGAGAAGTTGTGGGGAGGGGTCG
GCAATTGAACCGGTGCCTAGAGAAGGTGGCGCGGGGTAAACTGGGAAAGTGATGTCGTGTACTGGCTCCG
CCTTTTTCCCGAGGGTGGGGGAGAACCGTATATAAGTGCAGTAGTCGCCGTGAACGTTCTTTTTCGCAAC
GGGTTTGCCGCCAGAACACAGGTAAGTGCCGTGTGTGGTTCCCGCGGGCCTGGCCTCTTTACGGGTTATG
GCCCTTGCGTGCCTTGAATTACTTCCACCTGGCTGCAGTACGTGATTCTTGATCCCGAGCTTCGGGTTGG
AAGTGGGTGGGAGAGTTCGAGGCCTTGCGCTTAAGGAGCCCCTTCGCCTCGTGCTTGAGTTGAGGCCTGG
CCTGGGCGCTGGGGCCGCCGCGTGCGAATCTGGTGGCACCTTCGCGCCTGTCTCGCTGCTTTCGATAAGT
CTCTAGCCATTTAAAATTTTTGATGACCTGCTGCGACGCTTTTTTTCTGGCAAGATAGTCTTGTAAATGC
GGGCCAAGATCTGCACACTGGTATTTCGGTTTTTGGGGCCGCGGGCGGCGACGGGGCCCGTGCGTCCCAG
CGCACATGTTCGGCGAGGCGGGGCCTGCGAGCGCGGCCACCGAGAATCGGACGGGGGTAGTCTCAAGCTG
GCCGGCCTGCTCTGGTGCCTGGCCTCGCGCCGCCGTGTATCGCCCCGCCCTGGGCGGCAAGGCTGGCCCG
GTCGGCACCAGTTGCGTGAGCGGAAAGATGGCCGCTTCCCGGCCCTGCTGCAGGGAGCTCAAAATGGAGG
ACGCGGCGCTCGGGAGAGCGGGCGGGTGAGTCACCCACACAAAGGAAAAGGGCCTTTCCGTCCTCAGCCG
TCGCTTCATGTGACTCCACGGAGTACCGGGCGCCGTCCAGGCACCTCGATTAGTTCTCGAGCTTTTGGAG
TACGTCGTCTTTAGGTTGGGGGGAGGGGTTTTATGCGATGGAGTTTCCCCACACTGAGTGGGTGGAGACT
GAAGTTAGGCCAGCTTGGCACTTGATGTAATTCTCCTTGGAATTTGCCCTTTTTGAGTTTGGATCTTGGT
TCATTCTCAAGCCTCAGACAGTGGTTCAAAGTTTTTTTCTTCCATTTCAGGTGTCGTGAGAAGGGCGAAT
TCGACCCAAGTTTGTACAAAAAAGCAGGCTGGATCCAGGTGCCACCATGGTGAGCGAGCTGATTAAGGAG
AACATGCACATGAAGCTGTACATGGAGGGCACCGTGAACAACCACCACTTCAAGTGCACATCCGAGGGCG
AAGGCAAGCCCTACGAGGGCACCCAGACCATGAGAATCAAGGCGGTCGAGGGCGGCCCTCTCCCCTTCGC
CTTCGACATCCTGGCTACCAGCTTCATGTACGGCAGCAAAACCTTCATCAACCACACCCAGGGCATCCCC
GACTTCTTTAAGCAGTCCTTCCCCGAGGGCTTCACATGGGAGAGAGTCACCACATACGAAGATGGGGGCG
TGCTGACCGCTACCCAGGACACCAGCCTCCAGGACGGCTGCCTCATCTACAACGTCAAGATCAGAGGGGT
GAACTTCCCATCCAACGGCCCTGTGATGCAGAAGAAAACACTCGGCTGGGAGGCCTCCACCGAGACACTG
TACCCCGCTGACGGCGGCCTGGAAGGCAGAGCCGACATGGCCCTGAAGCTCGTGGGCGGGGGCCACCTGA
TCTGCAACCTTAAGACCACATACAGATCCAAGAAACCCGCTAAGAACCTCAAGATGCCCGGCGTCTACTA
TGTGGACAGGAGACTGGAAAGAATCAAGGAGGCCGACAAAGAGACATACGTCGAGCAGCACGAGGTGGCT
GTGGCCAGATACTGCGACCTCCCTAGCAAACTGGGGCACAAACTTAATTGAGAATTCTACCACCCAGCTT
TCTTGTACAAAGTGGTACGTCTCAAGACCAGAGGTCTCTGCTTCCTTACGTGGAAAGCTAGGAGGCTGTA
CAGGGAAAGCTAGGAGGCTGTACAGGGAAAGCTAGGAGGCTGTACAGGGAAAGCTAGGAGGCTGTACAGC
AACCAGAAGAGACCTGTGCTTCACTCCTCAGGTGCAGGCTGCCTATCAGAAGGTGGTGGCTGGTGTGGCC
AATGCCCTGGCTCACAAATACCACTGAGATCTTTTTCCCTCTGCCAAAAATTATGGGGACATCATGAAGC
CCCTTGAGCATCTGACTTCTGGCTAATAAAGGAAATTTATTTTCATTGCAATAGTGTGTTGGAATTTTTT
GTGTCTCTCACTCGGAAGGACATATGGGAGGGCAAATCATTTAAAACATCAGAATGAGTATTTGGTTTAG
AGTTTGGCAACATATGCCCATATGCTGGCTGCCATGAACAAAGGTTGGCTATAAAGAGGTCATCAGTATA
TGAAACAGCCCCCTGCTGTCCATTCCTTATTCCATAGAAAAGCCTTGACTTGAGGTTAGATTTTTTTTAT
ATTTTGTTTTGTGTTATTTTTTTCTTTAACATCCCTAAAATTTTCCTTACATGTTTTACTAGCCAGATTT
TTCCTCCTCTCCTGACTACTCCCAGTCATAGCTGTCCCTCTTCTCTTATGGAGATCCCGAGCGGTGCGTT
TTTATGCTTGTAGTATTGTATAATGTTTTTAAGATCCAAGCTTCTGACCTCTTCTCTTCCTCCCACAGGG
CCTCGAGACAATTGCATCGATGGTACCAGTGAAAGTCTGCAATGAATTCGAGTTGGCGCGCCTGTCATTC
TAAATCTCTCTTTCAGCCTAAAGCTTTTTCCCCGTATCCCCCCAGGTGTCTGCAGGCTCAAAGAGCAGCG
AGAAGCGTTCAGAGGAAAGCGATCCCGTGCCACCTTCCCCGTGCCCGGGCTGTCCCCGCACGCTGCCGGC
TCGGGGATGCGGGGGGAGCGCCGGACCGGAGCGGAGCCCCGGGCGGCTCGCTGCTGCCCCCTAGCGGGGG
AGGGACGTAATTACATCCCTGGGGGCTTTGGGAGGGGGCTGTCCCCGTGAGCTCCCAGGCGCGCCTGTCA
TTCTAAATCTCTCTTTCAGCCTAAAGCTTTTTCCCCGTATCCCCCCAGGTGTCTGCAGGCTCAAAGAGCA
GCGAGAAGCGTTCAGAGGAAAGCGATCCCGTGCCACCTTCCCCGTGCCCGGGCTGTCCCCGCACGCTGCC
GGCTCGGGGATGCGGGGGGAGCGCCGGACCGGAGCGGAGCCCCGGGCGGCTCGCTGCTGCCCCCTAGCGG
GGGAGGGACGTAATTACATCCCTGGGGGCTTTGGGGGGGGGCTGTCCCCGTGAGCTCCCAGGCGCGCCAA
CTCGGTACCGTATCGATGTCGACGTTAACGCTAGTGATATCAACTTTGTATAGAAAAGTTGGCTCCGAAT
TCGCCCTTGACAGCAGAGATCCAGTTTGGTTAATTAATTGGCTCCGGTGCCCGTCAGTGGGCAGAGCGCA
CATCGCCCACAGTCCCCGAGAAGTTGTGGGGAGGGGTCGGCAATTGAACCGGTGCCTAGAGAAGGTGGCG
CGGGGTAAACTGGGAAAGTGATGTCGTGTACTGGCTCCGCCTTTTTCCCGAGGGTGGGGGAGAACCGTAT
ATAAGTGCAGTAGTCGCCGTGAACGTTCTTTTTCGCAACGGGTTTGCCGCCAGAACACAGGTAAGTGCCG
TGTGTGGTTCCCGCGGGCCTGGCCTCTTTACGGGTTATGGCCCTTGCGTGCCTTGAATTACTTCCACCTG
GCTGCAGTACGTGATTCTTGATCCCGAGCTTCGGGTTGGAAGTGGGTGGGAGAGTTCGAGGCCTTGCGCT
TAAGGAGCCCCTTCGCCTCGTGCTTGAGTTGAGGCCTGGCCTGGGCGCTGGGGCCGCCGCGTGCGAATCT
GGTGGCACCTTCGCGCCTGTCTCGCTGCTTTCGATAAGTCTCTAGCCATTTAAAATTTTTGATGACCTGC
TGCGACGCTTTTTTTCTGGCAAGATAGTCTTGTAAATGCGGGCCAAGATCTGCACACTGGTATTTCGGTT
TTTGGGGCCGCGGGCGGCGACGGGGCCCGTGCGTCCCAGCGCACATGTTCGGCGAGGCGGGGCCTGCGAG
CGCGGCCACCGAGAATCGGACGGGGGTAGTCTCAAGCTGGCCGGCCTGCTCTGGTGCCTGGCCTCGCGCC
GCCGTGTATCGCCCCGCCCTGGGCGGCAAGGCTGGCCCGGTCGGCACCAGTTGCGTGAGCGGAAAGATGG
CCGCTTCCCGGCCCTGCTGCAGGGAGCTCAAAATGGAGGACGCGGCGCTCGGGAGAGCGGGCGGGTGAGT
CACCCACACAAAGGAAAAGGGCCTTTCCGTCCTCAGCCGTCGCTTCATGTGACTCCACGGAGTACCGGGC
GCCGTCCAGGCACCTCGATTAGTTCTCGAGCTTTTGGAGTACGTCGTCTTTAGGTTGGGGGGAGGGGTTT
TATGCGATGGAGTTTCCCCACACTGAGTGGGTGGAGACTGAAGTTAGGCCAGCTTGGCACTTGATGTAAT
TCTCCTTGGAATTTGCCCTTTTTGAGTTTGGATCTTGGTTCATTCTCAAGCCTCAGACAGTGGTTCAAAG
TTTTTTTCTTCCATTTCAGGTGTCGTGAGAAGGGCGAATTCGACCCAAGTTTGTACAAAAAAGCAGGCTG
ACCGCCACCATGGTGAGCAAGGGCGAGGAGCTGTTCACCGGGGTGGTGCCCATCCTGGTCGAGCTGGACG
GCGACGTAAACGGCCACAAGTTCAGCGTGAGGGGCGAGGGCGAGGGCGATGCCACCAACGGCAAGCTGAC
CCTGAAGTTCATCTGCACCACCGGCAAGCTGCCCGTGCCCTGGCCCACCCTCGTGACCACCCTGAGCCAC
GGCGTGCAGTGCTTCGCCCGCTACCCCGACCACATGAAGCAGCACGACTTCTTCAAGTCCGCCATGCCCG
AAGGCTACGTCCAGGAGCGCACCATCTTCTTCAAGGACGACGGCACCTACAAGACCCGCGCCGAGGTGAA
GTTCGAGGGCGACACCCTAGTGAACCGCATCGAGCTGAAGGGCGTCGACTTCAAGGAGGACGGCAACATC
CTGGGGCACAAGCTGGAGTACAACTTCAACAGCCACAACATCTATATCATGGCCGTCAAGCAGAAGAACG
GCATCAAGGTGAACTTCAAGATCCGCCACAACGTGGAGGACGGCAGCGTGCAGCTCGCCGACCACTACCA
GCAGAACACCCCCATCGGCGACGGCCCCGTGCTGCTGCCCGACAGCCACTACCTGAGCACCCAGTCCGTG
CTGAGCAAAGACCCCAACGAGAAGCGCGATCACATGGTCCTGCTGGAGTTCCGCACCGCCGCCGGGATCA
CTCTCGGCATGGACGAGCTGTACAAGTAATACCCAGCTTTCTTGTACAAAGTGGTACGCGTGAATTCACT
CCTCAGGTGCAGGCTGCCTATCAGAAGGTGGTGGCTGGTGTGGCCAATGCCCTGGCTCACAAATACCACT
GAGATCTTTTTCCCTCTGCCAAAAATTATGGGGACATCATGAAGCCCCTTGAGCATCTGACTTCTGGCTA
ATAAAGGAAATTTATTTTCATTGCAATAGTGTGTTGGAATTTTTTGTGTCTCTCACTCGGAAGGACATAT
GGGAGGGCAAATCATTTAAAACATCAGAATGAGTATTTGGTTTAGAGTTTGGCAACATATGCCCATATGC
TGGCTGCCATGAACAAAGGTTGGCTATAAAGAGGTCATCAGTATATGAAACAGCCCCCTGCTGTCCATTC
CTTATTCCATAGAAAAGCCTTGACTTGAGGTTAGATTTTTTTTATATTTTGTTTTGTGTTATTTTTTTCT
TTAACATCCCTAAAATTTTCCTTACATGTTTTACTAGCCAGATTTTTCCTCCTCTCCTGACTACTCCCAG
TCATAGCTGTCCCTCTTCTCTTATGGAGATCCCTCGACCTGCAGCCCAAGCTTGGCGTAATCATGGTCAT
AGCTGTTTCCTGTGTGAAATTGTTATCCGCTCACAATTCCACACAACATACGAGCCGGAAGCATAAAGTG
TAAAGCCTGGGGTGCCTAATGAGTGAGCTAACTCACATTAATTGCGTTGCGCTCACTGCCCGCTTTCCAG
TCGGGAAACCTGTCGTGCCAGCGGATCGACAGTACTAAGCTTGGTCTAATACCCAATCTCTCGTCTTATC
CAGATGTTTTATACGCCTCTGGCCCGTGTCTCAAAATCTCTGATGTTACATTGCACAAGATAAAAATATA
TCATCATGAACAATAAAACTGTCTGCTTACATAAACAGTAATACAAGGGGTGTTATGAGCCATATTCAAC
GGGAAACGTCGAGGCCGCGATTAAATTCCAACATGGATGCTGATTTATATGGGTATAAATGGGCTCGCGA
TAATGTCGGGCAATCAGGTGCGACAATCTATCGCTTGTATGGGAAGCCCGATGCGCCAGAGTTGTTTCTG
AAACATGGCAAAGGTAGCGTTGCCAATGATGTTACAGATGAGATGGTCAGACTAAACTGGCTGACGGAAT
TTATGCCTCTTCCGACCATCAAGCATTTTATCCGTACTCCTGATGATGCATGGTTACTCACCACTGCGAT
CCCCGGAAAAACAGCATTCCAGGTATTAGAAGAATATCCTGATTCAGGTGAAAATATTGTTGATGCGCTG
GCAGTGTTCCTGCGCCGGTTGCATTCGATTCCTGTTTGTAATTGTCCTTTTAACAGCGATCGCGTATTTC
GTCTCGCTCAGGCGCAATCACGAATGAATAACGGTTTGGTTGATGCGAGTGATTTTGATGACGAGCGTAA
TGGCTGGCCTGTTGAACAAGTCTGGAAAGAAATGCATAAACTTTTGCCATTCTCACCGGATTCAGTCGTC
ACTCATGGTGATTTCTCACTTGATAACCTTATTTTTGACGAGGGGAAATTAATAGGTTGTATTGATGTTG
GACGAGTCGGAATCGCAGACCGATACCAGGATCTTGCCATCCTATGGAACTGCCTCGGTGAGTTTTCTCC
TTCATTACAGAAACGGCTTTTTCAAAAATATGGTATTGATAATCCTGATATGAATAAATTGCAGTTTCAT
TTGATGCTCGATGAGTTTTTCTAATCAGAATTGGTTAATTGGTTGTAACACTGGCAGAGCATTACGCTGA
CTTGACGGGACGGCGCAAGCTCATGACCAAAATCCCTTAACGTGAGTTACGCGTCGTTCCACTGAGCGTC
AGAGGTATCACTAGTATTACAGAGGTAAGTTATAACAGTCGCCTAACCCAATTGAGGGGATAACGCAGGA
AAGAACATGTGAGCAAAAGGCCAGCAAAAGGCCAGGAACCGTAAAAAGGCCGCGTTGCTGGCGTTTTTCC
ATAGGCTCCGCCCCCCTGACGAGCATCACAAAAATCGACGCTCAAGTCAGAGGTGGCGAAACCCGACAGG
ACTATAAAGATACCAGGCGTTTCCCCCTGGAAGCTCCCTCGTGCGCTCTCCTGTTCCGACCCTGCCGCTT
ACCGGATACCTGTCCGCCTTTCTCCCTTCGGGAAGCGTGGCGCTTTCTCATAGCTCACGCTGTAGGTATC
TCAGTTCGGTGTAGGTCGTTCGCTCCAAGCTGGGCTGTGTGCACGAACCCCCCGTTCAGCCCGACCGCTG
CGCCTTATCCGGTAACTATCGTCTTGAGTCCAACCCGGTAAGACACGACTTATCGCCACTGGCAGCAGCC
ACTGGTAACAGGATTAGCAGAGCGAGGTATGTAGGCGGTGCTACAGAGTTCTTGAAGTGGTGGCCTAACT
ACGGCTACACTAGAAGAACAGTATTTGGTATCTGCGCTCTGCTGAAGCCAGTTACCTTCGGAAAAAGAGT
TGGTAGCTCTTGATCCGGCAAACAAACCACCGCTGGTAGCGGTGGTTTTTTTGTTTGCAAGCAGCAGATT
ACGCGCAGAAAAAAAGGATCTCAAGAAGATCCTTTGATCTTTTCTACGGGGTCTGACGCTCAGTGGAACG
AAAACTCACGTTAAGGGATTTTGGTCATGAGATTATCAAAAAGGATCTTCACCTAGATCCTTTTAAATTA
AAAATGAAGTTTTAAATCAATCTAAAGTATATATGAGTAAACTTGGTCTGACAGTTACCAATGCTTAATC
AGTGAGGCACCTATCTCAGCGATCTGTCTATTTCGTTCATCCATAGTTGCCTGACTCCCCGTCGTGTAGA
TAACTACGATACGGGAGGGCTTACCATCTGGCCCCAGTGCTGCAATGATACCGCGAGAACCACGCTCACC
GGCTCCAGATTTATCAGCAATAAACCAGCCAGCCGGAAGGGCCGAGCGCAGAAGTGGTCCTGCAACTTTA
TCCGCCTCCATCCAGTCTATTAATTGTTGCCGGGAAGCTAGAGTAAGTAGTTCGCCAGTTAATAGTTTGC
GCAACGTTGTTGCCATTGCTACAGGCATCGTGGTGTCACGCTCGTCGTTTGGTATGGCTTCATTCAGCTC
CGGTTCCCAACGATCAAGGCGAGTTACATGATCCCCCATGTTGTGCAAAAAAGCGGTTAGCTCCTTCGGT
CCTCCGATCGTTGTCAGAAGTAAGTTGGCCGCAGTGTTATCACTCATGGTTATGGCAGCACTGCATAATT
CTCTTACTGTCATGCCATCCGTAAGATGCTTTTCTGTGACTGGTGAGTACTCAACCAAGTCATTCTGAGA
ATAGTGTATGCGGCGACCGAGTTGCTCTTGCCCGGCGTCAATACGGGATAATACCGCGCCACATAGCAGA
ACTTTAAAAGTGCTCATCATTGGAAAACGTTCTTCGGGGCGAAAACTCTCAAGGATCTTACCGCTGTTGA
GATCCAGTTCGATGTAACCCACTCGTGCACCCAACTGATCTTCAGCATCTTTTACTTTCACCAGCGTTTC
TGGGTGAGCAAAAACAGGAAGGCAAAATGCCGCAAAAAAGGGAATAAGGGCGACACGGAAATGTTGAATA
CTCATACTCTTCCTTTTTCAATATTATTGAAGCATTTATCAAGGTTATTGTCTCATGAGCGGATACATAT
TTGAATGTACCGAATTTCTCGAGGGCTTGTCGACGACGGCGGTCTCCGTCGTCAGGATCATGAATTCGAC
CGCCTGTCTCAAGGTGCCACCATGACCGAGTACAAGCCCACGGTGCGCCTCGCCACCCGCGACGACGTCC
CCCGGGCCGTACGCACCCTCGCCGCCGCGTTCGCCGACTACCCCGCCACGCGCCACACCGTCGACCCGGA
CCGCCACATCGAGCGGGTCACCGAGCTGCAAGAACTCTTCCTCACGCGCGTCGGGCTCGACATCGGCAAG
GTGTGGGTCGCGGACGACGGCGCCGCGGTGGCGGTCTGGACCACGCCGGAGAGCGTCGAAGCGGGGGCGG
TGTTCGCCGAGATCGGCCCGCGCATGGCCGAGTTGAGCGGTTCCCGGCTGGCCGCGCAGCAACAGATGGA
AGGCCTCCTGGCGCCGCACCGGCCCAAGGAGCCCGCGTGGTTCCTGGCCACCGTCGGCGTCTCGCCCGAC
CACCAGGGCAAGGGTCTGGGCAGCGCCGTCGTGCTCCCCGGAGTGGAGGCGGCCGAGCGCGCCGGGGTGC
CCGCCTTCCTGGAGACATCCGCGCCCCGCAACCTCCCCTTCTACGAGCGGCTCGGCTTCACCGTCACCGC
CGACGTCGAGGTGCCCGAAGGACCGCGCACCTGGTGCATGACCCGCAAGCCCGGTGCCTGAGCTTTGAGA
CTACGCGTGAATTCACTCCTCAGGTGCAGGCTGCCTATCAGAAGGTGGTGGCTGGTGTGGCCAATGCCCT
GGCTCACAAATACCACTGAGATCTTTTTCCCTCTGCCAAAAATTATGGGGACATCATGAAGCCCCTTGAG
CATCTGACTTCTGGCTAATAAAGGAAATTTATTTTCATTGCAATAGTGTGTTGGAATTTTTTGTGTCTCT
CACTCGGAAGGACATATGGGAGGGCAAATCATTTAAAACATCAGAATGAGTATTTGGTTTAGAGTTTGGC
AACATATGCCCATATGCTGGCTGCCATGAACAAAGGTTGGCTATAAAGAGGTCATCAGTATATGAAACAG
CCCCCTGCTGTCCATTCCTTATTCCATAGAAAAGCCTTGACTTGAGGTTAGATTTTTTTTATATTTTGTT
TTGTGTTATTTTTTTCTTTAACATCCCTAAAATTTTCCTTACATGTTTTACTAGCCAGATTTTTCCTCCT
CTCCTGACTACTCCCAGTCATAGCTGTCCCTCTTCTCTTATGGAGATCCCTCGACCTGCAGCCCAAGCTT
GAATTCTCTAGAATTACCCTGTTATCCCTATGCTTGGTTTACCGAGCTCTTATTGGTTTTCAAACTTCAT
TGACTGTGCCCAACGCGCCTGGGAGCTCACGGGGACAGCCCCCCCCCAAAGCCCCCAGGGATGTAATTAC
GTCCCTCCCCCGCTAGGGGGCAGCAGCGAGCCGCCCGGGGCTCCGCTCCGGTCCGGCGCTCCCCCCGCAT
CCCCGAGCCGGCAGCGTGCGGGGACAGCCCGGGCACGGGGAAGGTGGCACGGGATCGCTTTCCTCTGAAC
GCTTCTCGCTGCTCTTTGAGCCTGCAGACACCTGGGGGGATACGGGGAAAAAGCTAGGCTGAAAGACCGG
TTCTTAGAATGACACGCGCCTGGGAGCTCACGGGGACAGCCCCCCCCCAAAGCCCCCAGGGATGTAATTA
CGTCCCTCCCCCGCTAGGGGGCAGCAGCGAGCCGCCCGGGGCTCCGCTCCGGTCCGGCGCTCCCCCCGCA
TCCCCGAGCCGGCAGCGTGCGGGGACAGCCCGGGCACGGGGAAGGTGGCACGGGATCGCTTTCCTCTGAA
CGCTTCTCGCTGCTCTTTGAGCCTGCAGACACCTGGGGGGATACGGGGAAAAAGCTAACTTCTGAGACGA
CAACTTTGTATAGAAAAGTTGGCTCCGAATTCGCCCTTGACAGCAGAGATCCAGTTTGGTTAATTAATT
