>Addgene plasmid #103144 | LSB-hsa-let-7a-2-3p | depositor partial sequence | sequence record 195338 | hsa-let-7a-2-3p target
GGAAAGCTAGGAGGCTGTACAG
