>Addgene plasmid #103144 | LSB-hsa-let-7a-2-3p | addgene partial sequence | sequence record 213125 | mKate2-F 5'-ACCCGCTAAGAACCTCAAGA-3'
TCAAGGAGGCCGACAAAGAGACATACGTCGAGCAGCACGAGGTGGCTGTGGCCAGATACTGCGACCTCCC
TAGCAAACTGGGGCACAAACTTAATTGAGAATTCTACCACCCAGCTTTCTTGTACAAAGTGGTACGTCTC
AAGACCAGAGGTCTCTGCTTCCTTACGTGGAAAGCTAGGAGGCTGTACAGGGAAAGCTAGGAGGCTGTAC
AGGGAAAGCTAGGAGGCTGTACAGGGAAAGCTAGGAGGCTGTACAGCAACCAGAAGAGACCTGTGCTTCA
CTCCTCAGGTGCAGGCTGCCTATCAGAAGGTGGTGGCTGGTGTGGCCAATGCCCTGGCTCACAAATACCA
CTGAGATCTTTTTCCCTCTGCCAAAAATTATGGGGACATCATGAAGCCCCTTGAGCATCTGACTTCTGGC
TAATAAAGGAAATTTATTTTCATTGCAATAGTGTGTTGGAATTTTTTGTGTCTCTCACTCGGAAGGACAT
ATGGGAGGGCAAATCATTTAAAACATC
